Addgene plasmid #146323: pAc5.1B-EGFP-DmGW182-del-M-GW_F
Purpose: Insect Expression of DmGW182-delM-GW
Depositing lab: Elisa Izaurralde. Depositing organization: Max Planck Institute for Developmental Biology. Publication: A C-terminal silencing domain in GW182 is essential for miRNA function. Eulalio A, Helms S, Fritzsch C, Fauser M, Izaurralde E. RNA. 2009 Jun;15(6):1067-77. doi: 10.1261/rna.1605509. Epub 2009 Apr 21. PubMed 19383769.
Backbone
  Vector backbone: Unknown
  Vector type: Insect Expression
Growth in bacteria
  Bacterial resistance: Ampicillin, 100 μg/mL
  Growth temperature: 37°C
  Growth strain: DH5alpha
  Copy number: Low Copy
Gene/Insert
  Gene/Insert name: DmGW182-delM-GW
  Species: D. melanogaster (fly)
  Entrez Gene: gw (a.k.a. Dmel_CG31992, CG11484, CG31992, CG9905, Dmel\CG31992, GQ182, GW, GW182, Gw, Gw182, anon-EST:Posey205, dGW182, gw182)
  Cloning method: Unknown
Terms and licenses: Academic/Nonprofit Terms; Industry Terms: Not Available to Industry
Depositor comments: Plasmids from this collection were made available to the research community and donated after the lab closed. Please note that the sequence provided by the depositing laboratory may be theoretical/predicted or based on Sanger sequencing results. There may be discrepancies between sequencing results obtained by Addgene and the depositor sequence. If an Addgene verified sequence is not available, please contact before placing your order to request that our lab fully sequence the plasmid.
How to cite: pAc5.1B-EGFP-DmGW182-del-M-GW_F was a gift from Elisa Izaurralde (Addgene plasmid # 146323 ; http://n2t.net/addgene:146323 ; RRID:Addgene_146323)
