[The description below was written by a language model from this plasmid's Addgene catalogue record and pLannotate feature annotations shown in this document.]
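Description:
pAc5.1B-EGFP-DmGW182-del-M-GW_F is an insect-cell expression plasmid of about 9.5 kb for producing a GFP-tagged deletion mutant of the Drosophila melanogaster GW182 protein (gene gw). The catalogue lists the backbone as unknown, but the name and annotated features point to a pAc5.1-style vector. It is propagated in E. coli through a ColE1/pUC-type origin and selected with ampicillin via the β-lactamase gene and its own promoter. The catalogue describes it as low copy, although the origin is annotated as a high-copy type. A tetracycline-resistance fragment and a short SV40 large T antigen fragment are also annotated; both appear to be non-functional backbone remnants.

Expression is driven by the Drosophila actin 5C (Ac5) promoter, a strong constitutive promoter commonly used in fly cell lines such as S2 cells. Downstream lies an EGFP coding sequence followed by a roughly 3.4 kb gw fragment, an arrangement consistent with an N-terminal EGFP fusion. The "delM-GW" designation indicates a version of GW182 lacking a region the depositor calls M-GW, but the record does not give the deletion boundaries. A V5 epitope tag is annotated just after the gw sequence; whether it is in frame and translated, or preceded by a stop codon, cannot be determined from the feature table. An SV40 polyadenylation signal follows, although it is annotated on the opposite strand.

The construct comes from a study mapping the domains of GW182 needed for miRNA-mediated silencing. It is suited to expressing the fluorescent mutant in Drosophila cells for localisation, interaction or functional complementation experiments. The depositor notes that the supplied sequence may be theoretical or only partly verified.
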