Features (pLannotate 1.2.2; 10 found; start..end, strand, type, name):
     56..2568    +  promoter       Ac5 promoter: Drosophila melanogaster actin 5C promoter
   2588..3304    +  CDS            EGFP: EGFP is a basic (constitutively fluorescent) green fluorescent protein published in 1996, derived from Aequorea victoria. It is reported to be a rapidly-maturing weak dimer with moderate acid sensitivity.
   3347..6736    +  CDS            gw (fragment): GAWKY_DROME - Also known as GW182 From Drosophila melanogaster (Fruit fly).
   6762..6803    +  CDS            V5 tag: epitope tag from simian virus 5
   6903..7037    -  polyA_signal   SV40 poly(A) signal: SV40 polyadenylation signal
   7060..7144    -  CDS            large T antigen (fragment): large T antigen from SV40 (simian virus 40)
   7145..7615    +  CDS            TcR (fragment): tetracycline efflux protein; tet; confers resistance to tetracycline
   7659..8247    -  rep_origin     ori: high-copy-number ColE1/pMB1/pBR322/pUC origin of replication
   8418..9278    -  CDS            AmpR: β-lactamase; bla; confers resistance to ampicillin, carbenicillin, and related antibiotics
   9279..9383    -  promoter       AmpR promoter: bla
>Addgene plasmid #146323 | pAc5.1B-EGFP-DmGW182-del-M-GW_F | depositor full sequence | sequence record 288768 | Full Sequence
CTTCAAGGAATTAATTCTATATTCTAAAAACACAAATGATACTTCTAAAAAAAATCATGAATGGCATCAA
CTCTGAATCAAATCTTTGCAGATGCACCTACTTCTCATTTCCACTGTCACATCATTTTTCCAGATCTCGC
TGCCTGTTATGTGGCCCACAAACCAAGACACGTTTTATGGCCATTAAAGCTGGCTGATCGTCGCCAAACA
CCAAATACATATCAATATGTACATTCGAGAAAGAAGCGATCAAAGAAGCGTCTTCGGGCGAGTAGGAGAA
TGCGGAGGAGAAGGAGAACGAGCTGATCTAGTATCTCTCCACAATCCAATGCCAACTGACCAACTGGCCA
TATTCGGAGCAATTTGAAGCCAATTTCCATCGCCTGGCGATCGCTCCATTCTTGGCTATATGTTTTTCAC
CGTTCCCGGGGCCATTTTCAAAGACTCGTCGGTAAGATAAGATTGTGTCACTCGCTGTCTCTCTTCATTT
GTCGAAGAATGCTGAGGAATTTCGCGATGACGTCGGCGAGTATTTTGAAGAATGAGAATAATTTGTATTT
ATACGAAAATCAGTTAGTGGAATTTTCTACAAAAACATGTTATCTATAGATAATTTTGTTGCAAAATATG
TTGACTATGACAAAGATTGTATGTATATACCTTTAATGTATTCTCATTTTCTTATGTATTTATAATGGCA
ATGATGATACTGATGATATTTTAAGATGATGCCAGACCACAGGCTGATTTCTGCGTCTTTTGCCGAACGC
AGTGCATGTGCGGTTGTTGTTTTTTGGAATAGTTTCAATTTTCGGACTGTCCGCTTTGATTTCAGTTTCT
TGGCTTATTCAAAAAGCAAAGTAAAGCCAAAAAAGCGAGATGGCAATACCAAATGCGGCAAAACGGTAGT
GGAAGGAAAGGGGTGCGGGGCAGCGGAAGGAAGGGTGGGGCGGGGCGTGGCGGGGTCTGTGGCTGGGCGC
GACGTCACCGACGTTGGAGCCACTCCTTTGACCATGTGTGCGTGTGTGTATTATTCGTGTCTCGCCACTC
GCCGGTTGTTTTTTTCTTTTTATCTCGCTCTCTCTAGCGCCATCTCGTACGCATGCTCAACGCACCGCAT
GTTGCCGTGTCCTTTATGCGTCATTTTGGCTCGAAATAGGCAATTATTTAAACAAAGATTAGTCAACGAA
AACGCTAAAATAAATAAGTCTACAATATGGTTACTTATTGCCATGTGTGTGCAGCCAACGATAGCAACAA
AAGCAACAACACAGTGGCTTTCCCTCTTTCACTTTTTGTTTGCAAGCGCGTGCGAGCAAGACGGCACGAC
CGGCAAACGCAATTACGCTGACAAAGAGCAGACGAAGTTTTGGCCGAAAAACATCAAGGCGCCTGATACG
AATGCATTTGCAATAACAATTGCGATATTTAATATTGTTTATGAAGCTGTTTGACTTCAAAACACACAAA
AAAAAAAATAAAACAAATTATTTGAAAGAGAATTAGGAATCGGACAGCTTATCGTTACGGGCTAACAGCA
CACCGAGACGAAATAGCTTACCTGACGTCACAGCCTCTGGAAGAACTGCCGCCAAGCAGAGAGAGAGAGA
AAAAGAGGGAGAGCAGCTTAGACCGCATGTGCTTGTGTGTGAGGCGTCTCTCTCTTCGTCTCCTGTTTGC
GCAAACGCATAGACTGCACTGAGAAAATCGATTACCTATTTTTTATGAATGAATATTTGCACTATTACTA
TTCAAAACTATTAAGATAGCAATCACATTCAATAGCCAAATACTATACCACCTGAGCGATGCAACGAAAT
GATCAATTTGAGCAAAAATGCTGCATATTTAGGACGGCATCATTATAGAAATGCTTCTTGCTGTGTACTT
TTCTCTCGTCTGGCAGCTGTTTCGCCGTTATTGTTAAAACCGGCTTAAGTTAGGTGTGTTTTCTACGACT
AGTGATGCCCCTACTAGAAGATGTGTGTTGCACAAATGTCCCTGAATAACCAATTTGAAGTGCAGATAGC
AGTAAACGTAAGCTAATATGAATATTATTTAACTGTAATGTTTTAATATCGCTGGACATTACTAATAAAC
CCACTATAAACACATGTACATATGTATGTTTTGGCATACAATGAGTAGTTGGGGAAAAAATGTGTAAAAG
CACCGTGACCATCACAGCATAAAGATAACCAGCTGAAGTATCGAATATGAGTAACCCCCAAATTGAATCA
CATGCCGCAACTGATAGGACCCATGGAAGTACACTCTTCATGGCGATATACAAGACACACACAAGCACGA
ACACCCAGTTGCGGAGGAAATTCTCCGTAAATGAAAACCCAATCGGCGAACAATTCATACCCATATATGG
TAAAAGTTTTGAACGCGACTTGAGAGCGGAGAGCATTGCGGCTGATAAGGTTTTAGCGCTAAGCGGGCTT
TATAAAACGGGCTGCGGGACCAGTTTTCATATCACTACCGTTTGAGTTCTTGTGCTGTGTGGATACTCCT
CCCGACACAAAGCCGCTCCATCAGCCAGCAGTCGTCTAATCCAGAGACCCCGGATCGGGGTACCAACATG
GTGAGCAAGGGCGAGGAGCTGTTCACCGGGGTGGTGCCCATCCTGGTCGAGCTGGACGGCGACGTAAACG
GCCACAAGTTCAGCGTGTCCGGCGAGGGCGAGGGCGATGCCACCTACGGCAAGCTGACCCTGAAGTTCAT
CTGCACCACCGGCAAGCTGCCCGTGCCCTGGCCCACCCTCGTGACCACCCTGACCTACGGCGTGCAGTGC
TTCAGCCGCTACCCCGACCACATGAAGCAGCACGACTTCTTCAAGTCCGCCATGCCCGAAGGCTACGTCC
AGGAGCGCACCATCTTCTTCAAGGACGACGGCAACTACAAGACCCGCGCCGAGGTGAAGTTCGAGGGCGA
CACCCTGGTGAACCGCATCGAGCTGAAGGGCATCGACTTCAAGGAGGACGGCAACATCCTGGGGCACAAG
CTGGAGTACAACTACAACAGCCACAACGTCTATATCATGGCCGACAAGCAGAAGAACGGCATCAAGGTGA
ACTTCAAGATCCGCCACAACATCGAGGACGGCAGCGTGCAGCTCGCCGACCACTACCAGCAGAACACCCC
CATCGGCGACGGCCCCGTGCTGCTGCCCGACAACCACTACCTGAGCACCCAGTCCGCCCTGAGCAAAGAC
CCCAACGAGAAGCGCGATCACATGGTCCTGCTGGAGTTCGTGACCGCCGCCGGGATCACTCTCGGCATGG
ACGAGCTGTACAAGCCAAGCTTGAATTCTGCAGATATCCAGCACAGTGGCGGCCGCATGCGTGAAGCCCT
TTTTTCCCAAGATGGCTGGGGCTGTCAGCATGTTAACCAGGATACTAATTGGGAAGTTCCCAGTTCGCCA
GAACCAGCCAATAAGGATGCACCCGGTCCACCAATGTGGAAGCCAAGCATTAACAATGGTACTGATCTTT
GGGAGTCCAATTTGAGAAACGGAGGTCAGCCGGCCGCACAGCAAGTTCCAAAGCCGTCGTGGGGTCATAC
ACCATCCTCTAACTTAGGTGGAACATGGGGTGAGGACGACGATGGCGCCGATAGTAGTAGTGTGTGGACT
GGAGGAGCTGTTAGCAACGCGGGATCCGGAGCTGCAGTGGGAGTAAACCAAGCCGGAGTTAATGTCGGTC
CAGGCGGTGTTGTTTCGTCTGGCGGACCTCAGTGGGGACAAGGTGTCGTTGGCGTCGGACTTGGATCAAC
TGGAGGTAACGGGTCAAGCAATATAACTGGATCGTCTGGAGTCGCAACAGGTAGTAGCGGAAACTCCAGC
AACGCTGGTAACGGTTGGGGAGACCCTCGTGAAATACGCCCTTTGGGAGTTGGTGGCTCCATGGATATTC
GAAATGTTGAACATCGCGGCGGTAACGGTTCTGGAGCAACTTCGAGCGATCCACGAGACATTCGCATGAT
CGATCCGCGTGACCCTATTCGAGGAGATCCCCGTGGAATATCTGGTCGTCTTAATGGGACCTCTGAAATG
TGGGGTCATCATCCACAAATGTCCCATAACCAGTTGCAAGGTATCAACAAAATGGTTGGTCAAAGTGTAG
CAACTGCCAGCACCAGTGTCGGAACATCTGGCTCGGGCATCGGTCCTGGAGGTCCCGGTCCTAGTACAGT
ATCAGGCAATATCCCAACACAGTGGGGGCCTGCTCAACCGGTAAGCGTTGGTGTAAGTGGTCCCAAAGAC
ATGTCAAAACAGATAAGTGGATGGGAGGAACCATCACCACCGCCTCAGCGTCGCAGTATTCCTAACTACG
ATGATGGTACATCGTTGTGGGGTCAGCAAACTCGTGTTCCCGCTGCAAGCGGTCACTGGAAAGACATGAC
TGATTCGATAGGTCGTAGTAGTCATCTCATGCGTGGCCAAAGCCAAACGGGAGGTATAGGAATAGCCGGC
GTTGGAAATAGCAATGTTCCAGTGGGAGCCAATCCAAGTAATCCTATAAGCAGTGTAGTTGGACCTCAAG
CCCGGATTCCATCTGTGGGCGGCGTACAACACAAACCAGACGGCGGCGCTATGTGGGTGCATTCCGGCAA
TGTAGGTGGCAGAAATAATGTTGCTGCTGTTACTACTTGGGGAGATGACACTCATAGCGTTAATGTCGGC
GCTCCCAGCAGTGGCAGTGTATCCAGCAACAATTGGGTTGATGACAAGTCCAACTCAACCTTGGCACAAA
ACTCTTGGAGCGACCCGGCCCCTGTTGGAGTTAGTTGGGGCAATAAGCAAAGCAAACCGCCAAGCAATAG
TGCTTCATCAGGTTGGAGCACTGCTGCGGGCGTGGTGGATGGGGTTGATCTAGGATCTGAGTGGAACACG
CACGGGGGGATTATTGGAAAATCTCAGCAACAACAAAAACTAGCGGGACTTAACGTGGGAATGGTGAACG
TAATTAACGCGGAGATCATTAAGCAAAGCAAGCAATACAGGATCCTTGTCGAGAACGGCTTTAAAAAGGA
AGATGTAGAGCGGGCATTAGTGATTGCTAATATGAACATCGAAGAGGCAGCCGATATGCTCCGTGCCAAC
TCATCCCTATCAATGGATGGTTGGCGTCGACATGATGAGTCCCTTGGATCTTATGCCGACCACAATAGTT
CAACAAGCAGCGGTGGATTTGCTGGTCGTTACCCGGTCAACAGTGGACAACCTTCAATGTCCTTTCCTCA
TAATAACCTTATGAATAACATGGGAGGTACCGCTGTTACTGGAGGTAACAACAATACAAACATGACAGCT
TTACAGGTGCAAAAGTATTTAAATCAAGGGCAACATGGTGTCGCTGTTGGACCGCAAGCCGTTGGTAATT
CTTCAGCAGTATCTGTCGGATTTGGTCAGAACACGTCTAACGCAGCAGTGGCAGGAGCAGCCTCTGTAAA
TATAGCAGCAAATACAAACAACCAACCGTCTGGTCAGCAAATTCGCATGCTAGGCCAGCAAATTCAGTTG
GCCATTCATAGTGGTTTCATATCTAGTCAGATATTGACTCAACCGCTAACTCAAACAACCCTTAACCTTT
TAAACCAACTTCTTAGCAATATTAAGCATCTCCAGGCTGCGCAGCAATCCCTTACCCGCGGGGGAAATGT
CAATCCAATGGCAGTGAATGTGGCTATATCTAAATACAAGCAGCAAATCCAGAATTTACAGAACCAGATA
AATGCACAACAGGCTGTGTATGTAAAACAGCAAAATATGCAACCAACTTCACAACAACAACAGCCCCAAC
AACAGCAACTTCCTTCTGTTCATCTAAGTAACTCAGGCAACGACTATTTAAGAGGTCACGATGCAATAAA
TAATTTGCAAAGCAACTTTTCTGAGCTCAATATTAATAAGCCAAGTGGATCCAGTTGGTTGCTTTTGAAA
AATCTAACAGCACAGATTGATGGTCCTACTTTGCGTACACTGTGTATGCAGCATGGGCCCCTTGTCAGCT
TTCACCCGTATTTGAACCAAGGAATTGCCTTATGTAAATATACTACTCGTGAGGAGGCGAACAAGGCGCA
AATGGCGTTAAACAACTGTGTCCTCGCCAACACCACAATATTTGCTGAATCTCCCAGCGAGAACGAGGTG
CAAAGCATTATGCAGCACTTACCACAAACTCCTTCCTCTACAAGCTCTAGTGGAACTAGTGGTGGCAACG
TCGGAGGCGTCGGCACTTCAGCCAATAATGCAAACAGTGGTTCTGCAGCTTGTCTGTCCGGAAACAATAG
CGGCAACGGAAACGGCAGCGCGAGCGGCGCCGGCAGCGGCAACAATGGCAACAGTAGCTGCAACAACAGT
GCCGCCGGGGGGGGCAGCAGCAGCAACAACACGATTACCACTGTAGCAAATTCGAATCTTGTTGGTTCTA
GTGGCTCTGTCTCAAATTCCTCTGGCGTTACTGCTAACTCTAGTACTGTTTCTGTAGTTAGTTGTACAGC
GAGTGGGAATTCCATAAATGGGGCAGGTACTGCAAACAGTTCTGGTTCAAAGAGTAGTGCAAACAATTTA
GCTAGCGGCCAGTCTAGCGCTTCTAACTTAACTAATAGCACCAATTCAACATGGCGACAAACTAGCCAAA
ACCAAGCTCTTCAAAGTCAAAGCAGGCCATCAGGCAGAGAAGCTGACTTTGATTATATATCTCTCGTTTA
TTCCATTGTTGATGATTAATCTAGAGGGCCCGCGGTTCGAAGGTAAGCCTATCCCTAACCCTCTCCTCGG
TCTCGATTCTACGCGTACCGGTCATCATCACCATCACCATTGAGTTTAAACCCGCTGATCAGCCTCGACT
GTGCCTTCTAAGGCCTGAGCTCGCTGATCAGCCTCGATCGAGGATCCAGACATGATAAGATACATTGATG
AGTTTGGACAAACCACAACTAGAATGCAGTGAAAAAAATGCTTTATTTGTGAAATTTGTGATGCTATTGC
TTTATTTGTAACCATTATAAGCTGCAATAAACAAGTTAACAACAACAATTGCATTCATTTTATGTTTCAG
GTTCAGGGGGAGGTGTGGGAGGTTTTTTAAAGCAAGTAAAACCTCTACAAATGTGGTATGGCTGATTATG
ATCAGTCGACCGATGCCCTTGAGAGCCTTCAACCCAGTCAGCTCCTTCCGGTGGGCGCGGGGCATGACTA
TCGTCGCCGCACTTATGACTGTCTTCTTTATCATGCAACTCGTAGGACAGGTGCCGGCAGCGCTCTGGGT
CATTTTCGGCGAGGACCGCTTTCGCTGGAGCGCGACGATGATCGGCCTGTCGCTTGCGGTATTCGGAATC
TTGCACGCCCTCGCTCAAGCCTTCGTCACTGGTCCCGCCACCAAACGTTTCGGCGAGAAGCAGGCCATTA
TCGCCGGCATGGCGGCCGACGCGCTGGGCTACGTCTTGCTGGCGTTCGCGACGCGAGGCTGGATGGCCTT
CCCCATTATGATTCTTCTCGCTTCCGGCGGCATCGGGATGCCCGCGTTGCAGGCCATGCTGTCCAGGCAG
GTAGATGACGACCATCAGGGACAGCTTCAAGGATCGCTCGCGGCTCTTACCAGCCAGCAAAAGGCCAGGA
ACCGTAAAAAGGCCGCGTTGCTGGCGTTTTTCCATAGGCTCCGCCCCCCTGACGAGCATCACAAAAATCG
ACGCTCAAGTCAGAGGTGGCGAAACCCGACAGGACTATAAAGATACCAGGCGTTTCCCCCTGGAAGCTCC
CTCGTGCGCTCTCCTGTTCCGACCCTGCCGCTTACCGGATACCTGTCCGCCTTTCTCCCTTCGGGAAGCG
TGGCGCTTTCTCAATGCTCACGCTGTAGGTATCTCAGTTCGGTGTAGGTCGTTCGCTCCAAGCTGGGCTG
TGTGCACGAACCCCCCGTTCAGCCCGACCGCTGCGCCTTATCCGGTAACTATCGTCTTGAGTCCAACCCG
GTAAGACACGACTTATCGCCACTGGCAGCAGCCACTGGTAACAGGATTAGCAGAGCGAGGTATGTAGGCG
GTGCTACAGAGTTCTTGAAGTGGTGGCCTAACTACGGCTACACTAGAAGGACAGTATTTGGTATCTGCGC
TCTGCTGAAGCCAGTTACCTTCGGAAAAAGAGTTGGTAGCTCTTGATCCGGCAAACAAACCACCGCTGGT
AGCGGTGGTTTTTTTGTTTGCAAGCAGCAGATTACGCGCAGAAAAAAAGGATCTCAAGAAGATCCTTTGA
TCTTTTCTACGGGGTCTGACGCTCAGTGGAACGAAAACTCACGTTAAGGGATTTTGGTCATGAGATTATC
AAAAAGGATCTTCACCTAGATCCTTTTAAATTAAAAATGAAGTTTTAAATCAATCTAAAGTATATATGAG
TAAACTTGGTCTGACAGTTACCAATGCTTAATCAGTGAGGCACCTATCTCAGCGATCTGTCTATTTCGTT
CATCCATAGTTGCCTGACTCCCCGTCGTGTAGATAACTACGATACGGGAGGGCTTACCATCTGGCCCCAG
TGCTGCAATGATACCGCGAGACCCACGCTCACCGGCTCCAGATTTATCAGCAATAAACCAGCCAGCCGGA
AGGGCCGAGCGCAGAAGTGGTCCTGCAACTTTATCCGCCTCCATCCAGTCTATTAATTGTTGCCGGGAAG
CTAGAGTAAGTAGTTCGCCAGTTAATAGTTTGCGCAACGTTGTTGCCATTGCTGCAGGCATCGTGGTGTC
ACGCTCGTCGTTTGGTATGGCTTCATTCAGCTCCGGTTCCCAACGATCAAGGCGAGTTACATGATCCCCC
ATGTTGTGCAAAAAAGCGGTTAGCTCCTTCGGTCCTCCGATCGTTGTCAGAAGTAAGTTGGCCGCAGTGT
TATCACTCATGGTTATGGCAGCACTGCATAATTCTCTTACTGTCATGCCATCCGTAAGATGCTTTTCTGT
GACTGGTGAGTACTCAACCAAGTCATTCTGAGAATAGTGTATGCGGCGACCGAGTTGCTCTTGCCCGGCG
TCAACACGGGATAATACCGCGCCACATAGCAGAACTTTAAAAGTGCTCATCATTGGAAAACGTTCTTCGG
GGCGAAAACTCTCAAGGATCTTACCGCTGTTGAGATCCAGTTCGATGTAACCCACTCGTGCACCCAACTG
ATCTTCAGCATCTTTTACTTTCACCAGCGTTTCTGGGTGAGCAAAAACAGGAAGGCAAAATGCCGCAAAA
AAGGGAATAAGGGCGACACGGAAATGTTGAATACTCATACTCTTCCTTTTTCAATATTATTGAAGCATTT
ATCAGGGTTATTGTCTCATGAGCGGATACATATTTGAATGTATTTAGAAAAATAAACAAATAGGGGTTCC
GCGCACATTTCCCCGAAAAGTGCCACCTGACGTCTAAGAAACCATTATTATCATGACATTAACCTATAAA
AATAGGCGTATCACGAGGCCCTTTCGT
